Addgene plasmid #125829: pET151-GST-PP-RPN13 (19-132) K83A
Purpose: Expresses GST-RPN13 (19-132) K83A in E.coli
Depositing lab: Chris Hill. Depositing organization: University of Utah. Publication: Phosphorylation of Tyr950 in the proteasome scaffolding protein RPN2 modulates its interaction with the ubiquitin receptor RPN13. Hemmis CW, Heard SC, Hill CP. J Biol Chem. 2019 May 7. pii: AC119.008881. doi: 10.1074/jbc.AC119.008881. PubMed 31064842.
Backbone
  Vector backbone: pET151-D-TOPO
  Modifications to backbone: N-terminal His-tag removed
  Vector type: Bacterial Expression
Growth in bacteria
  Bacterial resistance: Ampicillin, 100 μg/mL
  Growth temperature: 37°C
  Growth strain: DH5alpha
  Copy number: Unknown
Gene/Insert
  Gene/Insert name: RPN13 (alt name: ADRM1)
  Species: H. sapiens (human)
  Insert size (bp): 339
  Mutation: changed lysine 83 to alanine
  GenBank ID: NM_175573
  Entrez Gene: ADRM1 (a.k.a. ARM-1, ARM1, GP110, PSMD16)
  Promoter: T7
  Tag / fusion protein: GST (N terminal on insert)
  Cloning method: TOPO Cloning
  Sequencing primers: 5′ T7; 3′ T7Ter
Terms and licenses: Academic/Nonprofit Terms; Industry Terms: Not Available to Industry
How to cite: pET151-GST-PP-RPN13 (19-132) K83A was a gift from Chris Hill (Addgene plasmid # 125829 ; http://n2t.net/addgene:125829 ; RRID:Addgene_125829)
