[The description below was written by a language model from this plasmid's Addgene catalogue record and pLannotate feature annotations shown in this document.]
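Description:
pET151-GST-PP-RPN13 (19-132) K83A is a bacterial expression plasmid built on the pET151-D-TOPO backbone, from which the vector's N-terminal His-tag has been removed. It is propagated in E. coli under ampicillin selection (AmpR/β-lactamase with its own promoter) and replicates from a ColE1/pBR322-type origin. The pBR322 bom site and the rop gene are also present; rop normally holds copy number down, although the record lists copy number as unknown. Several short tetracycline-resistance fragments and a partial tet promoter are annotated, and these appear to be non-functional remnants of the pBR322 lineage rather than a usable marker.

The expression cassette consists of a T7 promoter followed directly by a lac operator and the T7 gene 10 ribosome binding site, and it ends at a T7 terminator. A plasmid-borne lacI gene supplies the repressor. Transcription therefore depends on a host providing T7 RNA polymerase and can be induced with IPTG. The open reading frame encodes Schistosoma japonicum glutathione S-transferase fused to the N-terminus of a fragment of human RPN13 (ADRM1), residues 19-132, carrying a lysine 83 to alanine substitution. RPN13 is a ubiquitin receptor of the 26S proteasome. The "PP" in the name, together with the short gap between the GST and ADRM1 features, suggests a protease cleavage linker, but the record does not define it. A short fragment annotated as a T7 gene 10B-derived tag lies between the insert and the terminator. Whether it is translated is not stated, and it may simply be residual vector sequence.

The construct is used to produce the GST-tagged mutant RPN13 fragment in E. coli, which would suit glutathione-affinity purification or pull-down assays. The associated study examined how phosphorylation of the proteasome scaffold RPN2 affects its interaction with RPN13.
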