Features (pLannotate 1.2.2; 20 found; start..end, strand, type, name):
    473..550     -  promoter       lacI promoter: lacI
    558..837     -  CDS            TcR (fragment): tetracycline efflux protein; tet; confers resistance to tetracycline
    859..877     +  promoter       T7 promoter: promoter for bacteriophage T7 RNA polymerase
    878..902     +  protein_bind   lac operator: The lac repressor binds to the lac operator to inhibit transcription in E. coli. This inhibition can be relieved by adding lactose or isopropyl-β-D-thiogalactopyranoside (IPTG). lac repressor encoded by lacI
    917..939     +  RBS            RBS: efficient ribosome binding site from bacteriophage T7 gene 10 (Olins and Rangwala, 1989)
    968..1621    +  CDS            GST26_SCHJA: Experimental evidence at protein level: Swiss-Prot protein existence level 1. GST isoenzymes appear to play a central role in the parasite detoxification system. Other functions are also suspected including a role in increasing the solubility of haematin in the parasite gut. From Schistosoma japonicum (Blood fluke).
   1643..2008    +  CDS            ADRM1 (fragment): ADRM1_HUMAN - Also known as GP110. Experimental evidence at protein level: Swiss-Prot protein existence level 1. Component of the 26S proteasome, a multiprotein complex involved in the ATP-dependent degradation of ubiquitinated proteins. This complex plays a key role in the maintenance of protein homeostasis by removing misfolded or damaged proteins, which could impair cellular functions, and by removing proteins whose functions are no longer required. Therefore, the proteasome participates in numerous cellular processes, including cell cycle progression, apoptosis, or DNA damage repair. Withi
   2016..2065    +  CDS            SET1 (fragment): solubility-enhancement tag derived from T7 phage gene 10B
   2073..2120    +  terminator     T7 terminator: transcription terminator for bacteriophage T7 RNA polymerase
   2143..2247    -  CDS            TcR (fragment): tetracycline efflux protein; tet; confers resistance to tetracycline
   2304..2327    -  promoter       tet promoter (fragment): E. coli promoter for tetracycline efflux protein gene
   2444..2548    +  promoter       AmpR promoter: bla
   2549..3409    +  CDS            AmpR: β-lactamase; bla; confers resistance to ampicillin, carbenicillin, and related antibiotics
   3580..4168    +  rep_origin     ori: high-copy-number ColE1/pMB1/pBR322/pUC origin of replication
   4354..4493    -  misc_feature   bom: basis of mobility region from pBR322
   4595..4786    -  CDS            rop: Rop protein, which maintains plasmids at low copy number; rop
   4803..5183    +  CDS            YPB1_ECOLX: Protein predicted: Swiss-Prot protein existence level 4. From Escherichia coli.
   5425..6049    -  CDS            TcR (fragment): tetracycline efflux protein; tet; confers resistance to tetracycline
   6064..6085    -  protein_bind   CAP binding site: CAP binding activates transcription in the presence of cAMP. E. coli catabolite activator protein
   6098..472     -  CDS            lacI (across the origin): lac repressor; lacI; The lac repressor binds to the lac operator to inhibit transcription in E. coli. This inhibition can be relieved by adding lactose or isopropyl-β-D-thiogalactopyranoside (IPTG).
>Addgene plasmid #125829 | pET151-GST-PP-RPN13 (19-132) K83A | addgene full sequence | sequence record 245568 | Addgene NGS Result
TGTTGATGGGTGTCTGGTCAGAGACATCAAGAAATAACGCCGGAACATTAGTGCAGGCAGCTTCCACAGC
AATGGCATCCTGGTCATCCAGCGGATAGTTAATGATCAGCCCACTGACGCGTTGCGCGAGAAGATTGTGC
ACCGCCGCTTTACAGGCTTCGACGCCGCTTCGTTCTACCATCGACACCACCACGCTGGCACCCAGTTGAT
CGGCGCGAGATTTAATCGCCGCGACAATTTGCGACGGCGCGTGCAGGGCCAGACTGGAGGTGGCAACGCC
AATCAGCAACGACTGTTTGCCCGCCAGTTGTTGTGCCACGCGGTTGGGAATGTAATTCAGCTCCGCCATC
GCCGCTTCCACTTTTTCCCGCGTTTTCGCAGAAACGTGGCTGGCCTGGTTCACCACGCGGGAAACGGTCT
GATAAGAGACACCGGCATACTCTGCGACATCGTATAACGTTACTGGTTTCACATTCACCACCCTGAATTG
ACTCTCTTCCGGGCGCTATCATGCCATACCGCGAAAGGTTTTGCGCCATTCGATGGTGTCCGGGATCTCG
ACGCTCTCCCTTATGCGACTCCTGCATTAGGAAGCAGCCCAGTAGTAGGTTGAGGCCGTTGAGCACCGCC
GCCGCAAGGAATGGTGCATGCAAGGAGATGGCGCCCAACAGTCCCCCGGCCACGGGGCCTGCCACCATAC
CCACGCCGAAACAAGCGCTCATGAGCCCGAAGTGGCGAGCCCGATCTTCCCCATCGGTGATGTCGGCGAT
ATAGGCGCCAGCAACCGCACCTGTGGCGCCGGTGATGCCGGCCACGATGCGTCCGGCGTAGAGGATCGAG
ATCTCGATCCCGCGAAATTAATACGACTCACTATAGGGGAATTGTGAGCGGATAACAATTCCCCTCTAGA
AATAATTTTGTTTAACTTTAAGAAGGAGATATACATATGGGAATTGATCCCTTCACCATGTCCCCTATAC
TAGGTTATTGGAAAATTAAGGGCCTTGTGCAACCCACTCGACTTCTTTTGGAATATCTTGAAGAAAAATA
TGAAGAGCATTTGTATGAGCGCGATGAAGGTGATAAATGGCGAAACAAAAAGTTTGAATTGGGTTTGGAG
TTTCCCAATCTTCCTTATTATATTGATGGTGATGTTAAATTAACACAGTCTATGGCCATCATACGTTATA
TAGCTGACAAGCACAACATGTTGGGTGGTTGTCCAAAAGAGCGTGCAGAGATTTCAATGCTTGAAGGAGC
GGTTTTGGATATTAGATACGGTGTTTCGAGAATTGCATATAGTAAAGACTTTGAAACTCTCAAAGTTGAT
TTTCTTAGCAAGCTACCTGAAATGCTGAAAATGTTCGAAGATCGTTTATGTCATAAAACATATTTAAATG
GTGATCATGTAACCCATCCTGACTTCATGTTGTATGACGCTCTTGATGTTGTTTTATACATGGACCCAAT
GTGCCTGGATGCGTTCCCAAAATTAGTTTGTTTTAAAAAACGTATTGAAGCTATCCCACAAATTGATAAG
TACTTGAAATCCAGCAAGTATATAGCATGGCCTTTGCAGGGCTGGCAAGCCACGTTTGGTGGTGGCGACC
ATCCTCCAAAATCGGATCTGGAAGTTCTGTTCCAGGGGCCGTCCAACAAGTACTTGGTGGAGTTTCGGGC
GGGAAAGATGTCCCTGAAGGGGACCACCGTGACTCCGGATAAGCGGAAAGGGCTGGTGTACATTCAGCAG
ACGGACGACTCGCTTATTCACTTCTGCTGGAAGGACAGGACGTCCGGGAACGTGGAAGACGACTTGATCA
TCTTCCCTGACGACTGTGAGTTCGCGCGGGTGCCGCAGTGCCCCAGCGGGAGGGTCTACGTGCTGAAGTT
CAAGGCAGGGTCCAAGCGGCTTTTCTTCTGGATGCAGGAACCCAAGACAGACCAGGATGAGGAGCATTGC
CGGAAAGTCAACGAGTATCTGAACAACCCCCCGTAAAAGGGCGAGCTCAGATCCGGCTGCTAACAAAGCC
CGAAAGGAAGCTGAGTTGGCTGCTGCCACCGCTGAGCAATAACTAGCATAACCCCTTGGGGCCTCTAAAC
GGGTCTTGAGGGGTTTTTTGCTGAAAGGAGGAACTATATCCGGATATCCCGCAAGAGGCCCGGCAGTACC
GGCATAACCAAGCCTATGCCTACAGCATCCAGGGTGACGGTGCCGAGGATGACGATGAGCGCATTGTTAG
ATTTCATACACGGTGCCTGACTGCGTTAGCAATTTAACTGTGATAAACTACCGCATTAAAGCTAGCTTAT
CGATGATAAGCTGTCAAACATGAGAATTAATTCTTGAAGACGAAAGGGCCTCGTGATACGCCTATTTTTA
TAGGTTAATGTCATGATAATAATGGTTTCTTAGACGTCAGGTGGCACTTTTCGGGGAAATGTGCGCGGAA
CCCCTATTTGTTTATTTTTCTAAATACATTCAAATATGTATCCGCTCATGAGACAATAACCCTGATAAAT
GCTTCAATAATATTGAAAAAGGAAGAGTATGAGTATTCAACATTTCCGTGTCGCCCTTATTCCCTTTTTT
GCGGCATTTTGCCTTCCTGTTTTTGCTCACCCAGAAACGCTGGTGAAAGTAAAAGATGCTGAAGATCAGT
TGGGTGCACGAGTGGGTTACATCGAACTGGATCTCAACAGCGGTAAGATCCTTGAGAGTTTTCGCCCCGA
AGAACGTTTTCCAATGATGAGCACTTTTAAAGTTCTGCTATGTGGCGCGGTATTATCCCGTGTTGACGCC
GGGCAAGAGCAACTCGGTCGCCGCATACACTATTCTCAGAATGACTTGGTTGAGTACTCACCAGTCACAG
AAAAGCATCTTACGGATGGCATGACAGTAAGAGAATTATGCAGTGCTGCCATAACCATGAGTGATAACAC
TGCGGCCAACTTACTTCTGACAACGATCGGAGGACCGAAGGAGCTAACCGCTTTTTTGCACAACATGGGG
GATCATGTAACTCGCCTTGATCGTTGGGAACCGGAGCTGAATGAAGCCATACCAAACGACGAGCGTGACA
CCACGATGCCTGCAGCAATGGCAACAACGTTGCGCAAACTATTAACTGGCGAACTACTTACTCTAGCTTC
CCGGCAACAATTAATAGACTGGATGGAGGCGGATAAAGTTGCAGGACCACTTCTGCGCTCGGCCCTTCCG
GCTGGCTGGTTTATTGCTGATAAATCTGGAGCCGGTGAGCGTGGGTCTCGCGGTATCATTGCAGCACTGG
GGCCAGATGGTAAGCCCTCCCGTATCGTAGTTATCTACACGACGGGGAGTCAGGCAACTATGGATGAACG
AAATAGACAGATCGCTGAGATAGGTGCCTCACTGATTAAGCATTGGTAACTGTCAGACCAAGTTTACTCA
TATATACTTTAGATTGATTTAAAACTTCATTTTTAATTTAAAAGGATCTAGGTGAAGATCCTTTTTGATA
ATCTCATGACCAAAATCCCTTAACGTGAGTTTTCGTTCCACTGAGCGTCAGACCCCGTAGAAAAGATCAA
AGGATCTTCTTGAGATCCTTTTTTTCTGCGCGTAATCTGCTGCTTGCAAACAAAAAAACCACCGCTACCA
GCGGTGGTTTGTTTGCCGGATCAAGAGCTACCAACTCTTTTTCCGAAGGTAACTGGCTTCAGCAGAGCGC
AGATACCAAATACTGTCCTTCTAGTGTAGCCGTAGTTAGGCCACCACTTCAAGAACTCTGTAGCACCGCC
TACATACCTCGCTCTGCTAATCCTGTTACCAGTGGCTGCTGCCAGTGGCGATAAGTCGTGTCTTACCGGG
TTGGACTCAAGACGATAGTTACCGGATAAGGCGCAGCGGTCGGGCTGAACGGGGGGTTCGTGCACACAGC
CCAGCTTGGAGCGAACGACCTACACCGAACTGAGATACCTACAGCGTGAGCTATGAGAAAGCGCCACGCT
TCCCGAAGGGAGAAAGGCGGACAGGTATCCGGTAAGCGGCAGGGTCGGAACAGGAGAGCGCACGAGGGAG
CTTCCAGGGGGAAACGCCTGGTATCTTTATAGTCCTGTCGGGTTTCGCCACCTCTGACTTGAGCGTCGAT
TTTTGTGATGCTCGTCAGGGGGGCGGAGCCTATGGAAAAACGCCAGCAACGCGGCCTTTTTACGGTTCCT
GGCCTTTTGCTGGCCTTTTGCTCACATGTTCTTTCCTGCGTTATCCCCTGATTCTGTGGATAACCGTATT
ACCGCCTTTGAGTGAGCTGATACCGCTCGCCGCAGCCGAACGACCGAGCGCAGCGAGTCAGTGAGCGAGG
AAGCGGAAGAGCGCCTGATGCGGTATTTTCTCCTTACGCATCTGTGCGGTATTTCACACCGCAATGGTGC
ACTCTCAGTACAATCTGCTCTGATGCCGCATAGTTAAGCCAGTATACACTCCGCTATCGCTACGTGACTG
GGTCATGGCTGCGCCCCGACACCCGCCAACACCCGCTGACGCGCCCTGACGGGCTTGTCTGCTCCCGGCA
TCCGCTTACAGACAAGCTGTGACCGTCTCCGGGAGCTGCATGTGTCAGAGGTTTTCACCGTCATCACCGA
AACGCGCGAGGCAGCTGCGGTAAAGCTCATCAGCGTGGTCGTGAAGCGATTCACAGATGTCTGCCTGTTC
ATCCGCGTCCAGCTCGTTGAGTTTCTCCAGAAGCGTTAATGTCTGGCTTCTGATAAAGCGGGCCATGTTA
AGGGCGGTTTTTTCCTGTTTGGTCACTGATGCCTCCGTGTAAGGGGGATTTCTGTTCATGGGGGTAATGA
TACCGATGAAACGAGAGAGGATGCTCACGATACGGGTTACTGATGATGAACATGCCCGGTTACTGGAACG
TTGTGAGGGTAAACAACTGGCGGTATGGATGCGGCGGGACCAGAGAAAAATCACTCAGGGTCAATGCCAG
CGCTTCGTTAATACAGATGTAGGTGTTCCACAGGGTAGCCAGCAGCATCCTGCGATGCAGATCCGGAACA
TAATGGTGCAGGGCGCTGACTTCCGCGTTTCCAGACTTTACGAAACACGGAAACCGAAGACCATTCATGT
TGTTGCTCAGGTCGCAGACGTTTTGCAGCAGCAGTCGCTTCACGTTCGCTCGCGTATCGGTGATTCATTC
TGCTAACCAGTAAGGCAACCCCGCCAGCCTAGCCGGGTCCTCAACGACAGGAGCACGATCATGCGCACCC
GTGGCCAGGACCCAACGCTGCCCGAGATGCGCCGCGTGCGGCTGCTGGAGATGGCGGACGCGATGGATAT
GTTCTGCCAAGGGTTGGTTTGCGCATTCACAGTTCTCCGCAAGAATTGATTGGCTCCAATTCTTGGAGTG
GTGAATCCGTTAGCGAGGTGCCGCCGGCTTCCATTCAGGTCGAGGTGGCCCGGCTCCATGCACCGCGACG
CAACGCGGGGAGGCAGACAAGGTATAGGGCGGCGCCTACAATCCATGCCAACCCGTTCCATGTGCTCGCC
GAGGCGGCATAAATCGCCGTGACGATCAGCGGTCCAATGATCGAAGTTAGGCTGGTAAGAGCCGCGAGCG
ATCCTTGAAGCTGTCCCTGATGGTCGTCATCTACCTGCCTGGACAGCATGGCCTGCAACGCGGGCATCCC
GATGCCGCCGGAAGCGAGAAGAATCATAATGGGGAAGGCCATCCAGCCTCGCGTCGCGAACGCCAGCAAG
ACGTAGCCCAGCGCGTCGGCCGCCATGCCGGCGATAATGGCCTGCTTCTCGCCGAAACGTTTGGTGGCGG
GACCAGTGACGAAGGCTTGAGCGAGGGCGTGCAAGATTCCGAATACCGCAAGCGACAGGCCGATCATCGT
CGCGCTCCAGCGAAAGCGGTCCTCGCCGAAAATGACCCAGAGCGCTGCCGGCACCTGTCCTACGAGTTGC
ATGATAAAGAAGACAGTCATAAGTGCGGCGACGATAGTCATGCCCCGCGCCCACCGGAAGGAGCTGACTG
GGTTGAAGGCTCTCAAGGGCATCGGTCGAGATCCCGGTGCCTAATGAGTGAGCTAACTTACATTAATTGC
GTTGCGCTCACTGCCCGCTTTCCAGTCGGGAAACCTGTCGTGCCAGCTGCATTAATGAATCGGCCAACGC
GCGGGGAGAGGCGGTTTGCGTATTGGGCGCCAGGGTGGTTTTTCTTTTCACCAGTGAGACGGGCAACAGC
TGATTGCCCTTCACCGCCTGGCCCTGAGAGAGTTGCAGCAAGCGGTCCACGCTGGTTTGCCCCAGCAGGC
GAAAATCCTGTTTGATGGTGGTTAACGGCGGGATATAACATGAGCTGTCTTCGGTATCGTCGTATCCCAC
TACCGAGATATCCGCACCAACGCGCAGCCCGGACTCGGTAATGGCGCGCATTGCGCCCAGCGCCATCTGA
TCGTTGGCAACCAGCATCGCAGTGGGAACGATGCCCTCATTCAGCATTTGCATGGTTTGTTGAAAACCGG
ACATGGCACTCCAGTCGCCTTCCCGTTCCGCTATCGGCTGAATTTGATTGCGAGTGAGATATTTATGCCA
GCCAGCCAGACGCAGACGCGCCGAGACAGAACTTAATGGGCCCGCTAACAGCGCGATTTGCTGGTGACCC
AATGCGACCAGATGCTCCACGCCCAGTCGCGTACCGTCTTCATGGGAGAAAATAATAC
