>Addgene plasmid #125829 | pET151-GST-PP-RPN13 (19-132) K83A | depositor partial sequence | sequence record 240863 | ORF
ATGTCCCCTATACTAGGTTATTGGAAAATTAAGGGCCTTGTGCAACCCACTCGACTTCTTTTGGAATATC
TTGAAGAAAAATATGAAGAGCATTTGTATGAGCGCGATGAAGGTGATAAATGGCGAAACAAAAAGTTTGA
ATTGGGTTTGGAGTTTCCCAATCTTCCTTATTATATTGATGGTGATGTTAAATTAACACAGTCTATGGCC
ATCATACGTTATATAGCTGACAAGCACAACATGTTGGGTGGTTGTCCAAAAGAGCGTGCAGAGATTTCAA
TGCTTGAAGGAGCGGTTTTGGATATTAGATACGGTGTTTCGAGAATTGCATATAGTAAAGACTTTGAAAC
TCTCAAAGTTGATTTTCTTAGCAAGCTACCTGAAATGCTGAAAATGTTCGAAGATCGTTTATGTCATAAA
ACATATTTAAATGGTGATCATGTAACCCATCCTGACTTCATGTTGTATGACGCTCTTGATGTTGTTTTAT
ACATGGACCCAATGTGCCTGGATGCGTTCCCAAAATTAGTTTGTTTTAAAAAACGTATTGAAGCTATCCC
ACAAATTGATAAGTACTTGAAATCCAGCAAGTATATAGCATGGCCTTTGCAGGGCTGGCAAGCCACGTTT
GGTGGTGGCGACCATCCTCCAAAATCGGATCTGGAAGTTCTGTTCCAGGGGCCGTCCAACAAGTACTTGG
TGGAGTTTCGGGCGGGAAAGATGTCCCTGAAGGGGACCACCGTGACTCCGGATAAGCGGAAAGGGCTGGT
GTACATTCAGCAGACGGACGACTCGCTTATTCACTTCTGCTGGAAGGACAGGACGTCCGGGAACGTGGAA
GACGACTTGATCATCTTCCCTGACGACTGTGAGTTCGCGCGGGTGCCGCAGTGCCCCAGCGGGAGGGTCT
ACGTGCTGAAGTTCAAGGCAGGGTCCAAGCGGCTTTTCTTCTGGATGCAGGAACCCAAGACAGACCAGGA
TGAGGAGCATTGCCGGAAAGTCAACGAGTATCTGAACAACCCCCCGTAA
